>Addgene plasmid #167683 | pRU322 | addgene full sequence | sequence record 331053 | Addgene NGS Result
AGTACTTTGATCCAACCCCTCCGCTGCTATAGTGCAGTCGGCTTCTGACGTTCAGTGCAGCCGTCTTCTG
AAAACGACATGTCGCACAAGTCCTAAGTTACGCGACAGGCTGCCGCCCTGCCCTTTTCCTGGCGTTTTCT
TGTCGCGTGTTTTAGTCGCATAAAGTAGAATACTTGCGACTAGAACCGGAGACATTACGCCATGAACAAG
AGCGCCGCCGCTGGCCTGCTGGGCTATGCCCGCGTCAGCACCGACGACCAGGACTTGACCAACCAACGGG
CCGAACTGCACGCGGCCGGCTGCACCAAGCTGTTTTCCGAGAAGATCACCGGCACCAGGCGCGACCGCCC
GGAGCTGGCCAGGATGCTTGACCACCTACGCCCTGGCGACGTTGTGACAGTGACCAGGCTAGACCGCCTG
GCCCGCAGCACCCGCGACCTACTGGACATTGCCGAGCGCATCCAGGAGGCCGGCGCGGGCCTGCGTAGCC
TGGCAGAGCCGTGGGCCGACACCACCACGCCGGCCGGCCGCATGGTGTTGACCGTGTTCGCCGGCATTGC
CGAGTTCGAGCGTTCCCTAATCATCGACCGCACCCGGAGCGGGCGCGAGGCCGCCAAGGCCCGAGGCGTG
AAGTTTGGCCCCCGCCCTACCCTCACCCCGGCACAGATCGCGCACGCCCGCGAGCTGATCGACCAGGAAG
GCCGCACCGTGAAAGAGGCGGCTGCACTGCTTGGCGTGCATCGCTCGACCCTGTACCGCGCACTTGAGCG
CAGCGAGGAAGTGACGCCCACCGAGGCCAGGCGGCGCGGTGCCTTCCGTGAGGACGCATTGACCGAGGCC
GACGCCCTGGCGGCCGCCGAGAATGAACGCCAAGAGGAACAAGCATGAAACCGCACCAGGACGGCCAGGA
CGAACCGTTTTTCATTACCGAAGAGATCGAGGCGGAGATGATCGCGGCCGGGTACGTGTTCGAGCCGCCC
GCGCACGTCTCAACCGTGCGGCTGCATGAAATCCTGGCCGGTTTGTCTGATGCCAAGCTGGCGGCCTGGC
CGGCCAGCTTGGCCGCTGAAGAAACCGAGCGCCGCCGTCTAAAAAGGTGATGTGTATTTGAGTAAAACAG
CTTGCGTCATGCGGTCGCTGCGTATATGATGCGATGAGTAAATAAACAAATACGCAAGGGGAACGCATGA
AGGTTATCGCTGTACTTAACCAGAAAGGCGGGTCAGGCAAGACGACCATCGCAACCCATCTAGCCCGCGC
CCTGCAACTCGCCGGGGCCGATGTTCTGTTAGTCGATTCCGATCCCCAGGGCAGTGCCCGCGATTGGGCG
GCCGTGCGGGAAGATCAACCGCTAACCGTTGTCGGCATCGACCGCCCGACGATTGACCGCGACGTGAAGG
CCATCGGCCGGCGCGACTTCGTAGTGATCGACGGAGCGCCCCAGGCGGCGGACTTGGCTGTGTCCGCGAT
CAAGGCAGCCGACTTCGTGCTGATTCCGGTGCAGCCAAGCCCTTACGACATATGGGCCACCGCCGACCTG
GTGGAGCTGGTTAAGCAGCGCATTGAGGTCACGGATGGAAGGCTACAAGCGGCCTTTGTCGTGTCGCGGG
CGATCAAAGGCACGCGCATCGGCGGTGAGGTTGCCGAGGCGCTGGCCGGGTACGAGCTGCCCATTCTTGA
GTCCCGTATCACGCAGCGCGTGAGCTACCCAGGCACTGCCGCCGCCGGCACAACCGTTCTTGAATCAGAA
CCCGAGGGCGACGCTGCCCGCGAGGTCCAGGCGCTGGCCGCTGAAATTAAATCAAAACTCATTTGAGTTA
ATGAGGTAAAGAGAAAATGAGCAAAAGCACAAACACGCTAAGTGCCGGCCGTCCGAGCGCACGCAGCAGC
AAGGCTGCAACGTTGGCCAGCCTGGCAGACACGCCAGCCATGAAGCGGGTCAACTTTCAGTTGCCGGCGG
AGGATCACACCAAGCTGAAGATGTACGCGGTACGCCAAGGCAAGACCATTACCGAGCTGCTATCTGAATA
CATCGCGCAGCTACCAGAGTAAATGAGCAAATGAATAAATGAGTAGATGAATTTTAGCGGCTAAAGGAGG
CGGCATGGAAAATCAAGAACAACCAGGCACCGACGCCGTGGAATGCCCCATGTGTGGAGGAACGGGCGGT
TGGCCAGGCGTAAGCGGCTGGGTTGTCTGCCGGCCCTGCAATGGCACTGGAACCCCCAAGCCCGAGGAAT
CGGCGTGAGCGGTCGCAAACCATCCGGCCCGGTACAAATCGGCGCGGCGCTGGGTGATGACCTGGTGGAG
AAGTTGAAGGCCGCGCAGGCCGCCCAGCGGCAACGCATCGAGGCAGAAGCACGCCCCGGTGAATCGTGGC
AAGCGGCCGCTGATCGAATCCGCAAAGAATCCCGGCAACCGCCGGCAGCCGGTGCGCCGTCGATTAGGAA
GCCGCCCAAGGGCGACGAGCAACCAGATTTTTTCGTTCCGATGCTCTATGACGTGGGCACCCGCGATAGT
CGCAGCATCATGGACGTGGCCGTTTTCCGTCTGTCGAAGCGTGACCGACGAGCTGGCGAGGTGATCCGCT
ACGAGCTTCCAGACGGGCACGTAGAGGTTTCCGCAGGGCCGGCCGGCATGGCCAGTGTGTGGGATTACGA
CCTGGTACTGATGGCGGTTTCCCATCTAACCGAATCCATGAACCGATACCGGGAAGGGAAGGGAGACAAG
CCCGGCCGCGTGTTCCGTCCACACGTTGCGGACGTACTCAAGTTCTGCCGGCGAGCCGATGGCGGAAAGC
AGAAAGACGACCTGGTAGAAACCTGCATTCGGTTAAACACCACGCACGTTGCCATGCAGCGTACGAAGAA
GGCCAAGAACGGCCGCCTGGTGACGGTATCCGAGGGTGAAGCCTTGATTAGCCGCTACAAGATCGTAAAG
AGCGAAACCGGGCGGCCGGAGTACATCGAGATCGAGCTAGCTGATTGGATGTACCGCGAGATCACAGAAG
GCAAGAACCCGGACGTGCTGACGGTTCACCCCGATTACTTTTTGATCGATCCCGGCATCGGCCGTTTTCT
CTACCGCCTGGCACGCCGCGCCGCAGGCAAGGCAGAAGCCAGATGGTTGTTCAAGACGATCTACGAACGC
AGTGGCAGCGCCGGAGAGTTCAAGAAGTTCTGTTTCACCGTGCGCAAGCTGATCGGGTCAAATGACCTGC
CGGAGTACGATTTGAAGGAGGAGGCGGGGCAGGCTGGCCCGATCCTAGTCATGCGCTACCGCAACCTGAT
CGAGGGCGAAGCATCCGCCGGTTCCTAATGTACGGAGCAGATGCTAGGGCAAATTGCCCTAGCAGGGGAA
AAAGGTCGAAAAGGTCTCTTTCCTGTGGATAGCACGTACATTGGGAACCCAAAGCCGTACATTGGGAACC
GGAACCCGTACATTGGGAACCCAAAGCCGTACATTGGGAACCGGTCACACATGTAAGTGACTGATATAAA
AGAGAAAAAAGGCGATTTTTCCGCCTAAAACTCTTTAAAACTTATTAAAACTCTTAAAACCCGCCTGGCC
TGTGCATAACTGTCTGGCCAGCGCACAGCCGAAGAGCTGCAAAAAGCGCCTACCCTTCGGTCGCTGCGCT
CCCTACGCCCCGCCGCTTCGCGTCGGCCTATCGCGGCCGCTGGCCGCTCAAAAATGGCTGGCCTACGGCC
AGGCAATCTACCAGGGCGCGGACAAGCCGCGCCGTCGCCACTCGACCGCCGGCGCCCACATCAAGGCACC
CTGCCTCGCGCGTTTCGGTGATGACGGTGAAAACCTCTGACACATGCAGCTCCCGGAGACGGTCACAGCT
TGTCTGTAAGCGGATGCCGGGAGCAGACAAGCCCGTCAGGGCGCGTCAGCGGGTGTTGGCGGGTGTCGGG
GCGCAGCCATGACCCAGTCACGTAGCGATAGCGGAGTGTATACTGGCTTAACTATGCGGCATCAGAGCAG
ATTGTACTGAGAGTGCACCATATGCGGTGTGAAATACCGCACAGATGCGTAAGGAGAAAATACCGCATCA
GGCGCTCTTCCGCTTCCTCGCTCACTGACTCGCTGCGCTCGGTCGTTCGGCTGCGGCGAGCGGTATCAGC
TCACTCAAAGGCGGTAATACGGTTATCCACAGAATCAGGGGATAACGCAGGAAAGAACATGTGAGCAAAA
GGCCAGCAAAAGGCCAGGAACCGTAAAAAGGCCGCGTTGCTGGCGTTTTTCCATAGGCTCCGCCCCCCTG
ACGAGCATCACAAAAATCGACGCTCAAGTCAGAGGTGGCGAAACCCGACAGGACTATAAAGATACCAGGC
GTTTCCCCCTGGAAGCTCCCTCGTGCGCTCTCCTGTTCCGACCCTGCCGCTTACCGGATACCTGTCCGCC
TTTCTCCCTTCGGGAAGCGTGGCGCTTTCTCATAGCTCACGCTGTAGGTATCTCAGTTCGGTGTAGGTCG
TTCGCTCCAAGCTGGGCTGTGTGCACGAACCCCCCGTTCAGCCCGACCGCTGCGCCTTATCCGGTAACTA
TCGTCTTGAGTCCAACCCGGTAAGACACGACTTATCGCCACTGGCAGCAGCCACTGGTAACAGGATTAGC
AGAGCGAGGTATGTAGGCGGTGCTACAGAGTTCTTGAAGTGGTGGCCTAACTACGGCTACACTAGAAGGA
CAGTATTTGGTATCTGCGCTCTGCTGAAGCCAGTTACCTTCGGAAAAAGAGTTGGTAGCTCTTGATCCGG
CAAACAAACCACCGCTGGTAGCGGTGGTTTTTTTGTTTGCAAGCAGCAGATTACGCGCAGAAAAAAAGGA
TCTCAAGAAGATCCTTTGATCTTTTCTACGGGGTCTGACGCTCAGTGGAACGAAAACTCACGTTAAGGGA
TTTTGGTCATGCATGATATATCTCCCAATTTGTGTAGGGCTTATTATGCACGCTTAAAAATAATAAAAGC
AGACTTGACCTGATAGTTTGGCTGTGAGCAATTATGTGCTTAGTGCATCTAACGCTTGAGTTAAGCCGCG
CCGCGAAGCGGCGTCGGCTTGAACGAATTTCTAGCTAGACATTATTTGCCGACTACCTTGGTGATCTCGC
CTTTCACGTAGTGGACAAATTCTTCCAACTGATCTGCGCGCGAGGCCAAGCGATCTTCTTCTTGTCCAAG
ATAAGCCTGTCTAGCTTCAAGTATGACGGGCTGATACTGGGCCGGCAGGCGCTCCATTGCCCAGTCGGCA
GCGACATCCTTCGGCGCGATTTTGCCGGTTACTGCGCTGTACCAAATGCGGGACAACGTAAGCACTACAT
TTCGCTCATCGCCAGCCCAGTCGGGCGGCGAGTTCCATAGCGTTAAGGTTTCATTTAGCGCCTCAAATAG
ATCCTGTTCAGGAACCGGATCAAAGAGTTCCTCCGCCGCTGGACCTACCAAGGCAACGCTATGTTCTCTT
GCTTTTGTCAGCAAGATAGCCAGATCAATGTCGATCGTGGCTGGCTCGAAGATACCTGCAAGAATGTCAT
TGCGCTGCCATTCTCCAAATTGCAGTTCGCGCTTAGCTGGATAACGCCACGGAATGATGTCGTCGTGCAC
AACAATGGTGACTTCTACAGCGCGGAGAATCTCGCTCTCTCCAGGGGAAGCCGAAGTTTCCAAAAGGTCG
TTGATCAAAGCTCGCCGCGTTGTTTCATCAAGCCTTACGGTCACCGTAACCAGCAAATCAATATCACTGT
GTGGCTTCAGGCCGCCATCCACTGCGGAGCCGTACAAATGTACGGCCAGCAACGTCGGTTCGAGATGGCG
CTCGATGACGCCAACTACCTCTGATAGTTGAGTCGATACTTCGGCGATCACCGCTTCCCCCATGATGTTT
AACTTTGTTTTAGGGCGACTGCCCTGCTGCGTAACATCGTTGCTGCTCCATAACATCAAACATCGACCCA
CGGCGTAACGCGCTTGCTGCTTGGATGCCCGAGGCATAGACTGTACCCCAAAAAAACAGTCATAACAAGC
CATGAAAACCGCCACTGCGCCGTTACCACCGCTGCGTTCGGTCAAGGTTCTGGACCAGTTGCGTGAGCGC
ATACGCTACTTGCATTACAGCTTACGAACCGAACAGGCTTATGTCCACTGGGTTCGTGCCCGAATTGATC
ACAGGCAGCAACGCTCTGTCATCGTTACAATCAACATGCTACCCTCCGCGAGATCATCCGTGTTTCAAAC
CCGGCAGCTTAGTTGCCGTTCTTCCGAATAGCATCGGTAACATGAGCAAAGTCTGCCGCCTTACAACGGC
TCTCCCGCTGACGCCGTCCCGGACTGATGGGCTGCCTGTATCGAGTGGTGATTTTGTGCCGAGCTGCCGG
TCGGGGAGCTGTTGGCTGGCTGGTGGCAGGATATATTGTGGTGTAAACAAATTGACGCTTAGACAACTTA
ATAACACATTGCGGACGTTTTTAATGTACTGAATTAACGCCGAATTGCTCTAGCCAATACGCAAACCGCC
TCTCCCCGCGCGTTGGCCGATTCATTAATGCAGCTGGCACGACAGGTTTCCCGACTGGAAAGCGGGCAGT
GAGCGCAACGCAATTAATGTGAGTTAGCTCACTCATTAGGCACCCCAGGCTTTACACTTTATGCTTCCGG
CTCGTATGTTGTGTGGAATTGTGAGCGGATAACAATTTCACACAGGAAACAGCTATGACATGATTACGAA
TTCGGTACCGAATAAAAGCATTTGCGTTTGGTTTATCATTGCGTTTATACAAGGACAGAGATCCACTGAG
CTGGAATAGCTTAAAACCATTATCAGAACAAAATAAACCATTTTTTGTTAAGAATCAGAGCATAGTAAAC
AACAGAAACAACCTAAGAGAGGTAACTTGTCCAAGAAGATAGCTAATTATATCTATTTTATAAAAGTTAT
CATAGTTTGTAAGTCACAAAAGATGCAAATAACAGAGAAACTAGGAGACTTGAGAATATACATTCTTGTA
TATTTGTATTCGAGATTGTGAAAATTTGACCATAAGTTTAAATTCTTAAAAAGATATATCTGATCTAGGT
GATGGTTATAGACTGTAATTTTACCACATGTTTAATGATGGATAGTGACACACATGACACATCGACAACA
CTATAGCATCTTATTTAGATTACAACATGAAATTTTTCTGTAATACATGTCTTTGTACATAATTTAAAAG
TAATTCCTAAGAAATATATTTATACAAGGAGTTTAAAGAAAACATAGCATAAAGTTCAATGAGTAGTAAA
AACCATATACAGTATATAGCATAAAGTTCAATGAGTTTATTACAAAAGCATTGGTTCACTTTCTGTAACA
CGACGTTAAACCTTCGTCTCCAATAGGAGCGCTACTGATTCAACATGCCAATATATACTAAATACGTTTC
TACAGTCAAATGCTTTAACGTTTCATGATTAAGTGACTATTTACCGTCAATCCTTTCCCATTCCTCCCAC
TAATCCAACTTTTTAATTACTCTTAAATCACCACTAAGCTAGTAACGCCTATCATGAATTAGCTCTACTA
AATCTAGCAACCTTTCAAATTTGCAGTATTGCAGGTGTCTCTGTGTCTTTAAAATAGTTGCCTTATGATT
TCTTCGGTTTCAAGATGATCAAATAGTTATAGATTTCATGCTCACACATGCTCATTAGATGTGTACATAC
TTTACTTACCCAAATCTATTTTCTCGCAAAGATTTTGATGGTAAAGCTGATTTGGTTCTATTGAACTAAA
TCAAACGAGTTTCAGACTGAGTGATTCTAATCCGGCCCATTAGCCCCTAAACAGACCCACTAATTACGCA
GCTTTTAATAGAGTAATTACACCTAGTTTACCCACTAAACCACTAAGCACTAATTATCTCACAATCTAAT
GAGCTTCCCTCGTAATTACTTGGGCTTTCACTCTACCATTTATTTGTAACAGTCAAGTCTCTACTGTCTC
TATATAAACTCTCTAAAGTTAACACACAATTCTCATCACAAACAAATCAACCAAAGCAACTTCTACTCTT
TCTTCTTTCGACCTTATCAATCTGTTGAGAAGGTACCAATTCGGCGCGCCTGTGCAGCGAATTCGGCGCG
CCATGAAGAGGAACTACATCCTCGGACTCGATATCGGAATCACCTCTGTGGGATACGGAATCATCGATTA
CGAGACTAGGGATGTGATCGATGCTGGTGTGAGACTCTTCAAAGAGGCTAACGTTGAGAACAACGAGGGA
AGAAGGTCTAAGAGGGGAGCTAGAAGGCTCAAGAGAAGAAGAAGGCACAGAATCCAGAGGGTGAAGAAGC
TCCTCTTCGATTACAACCTCCTCACCGATCACTCTGAGCTTTCTGGAATCAACCCTTACGAGGCAAGAGT
GAAGGGACTCTCTCAGAAGTTGTCTGAGGAAGAGTTCTCTGCTGCTTTGCTCCACCTTGCTAAGAGAAGG
GGTGTGCATAACGTGAACGAGGTGGAAGAGGATACCGGAAACGAGCTTTCTACCAAAGAGCAGATCTCTA
GGAACTCTAAGGCTCTCGAAGAGAAGTACGTGGCAGAGCTTCAGCTTGAGAGACTCAAGAAAGATGGTGA
GGTGAGGGGATCTATCAACAGGTTCAAGACCTCTGATTACGTGAAAGAAGCTAAGCAGCTCCTCAAGGTG
CAGAAGGCTTACCATCAGCTCGATCAGTCTTTCATCGATACCTACATCGATCTTCTCGAGACTAGAAGGA
CCTACTACGAGGGACCTGGTGAAGGATCTCCATTCGGATGGAAGGATATCAAAGAATGGTACGAGATGCT
CATGGGACACTGCACTTACTTCCCTGAAGAACTCAGATCTGTGAAGTACGCTTACAACGCTGATCTCTAC
AACGCTCTTAACGATCTCAACAACCTCGTGATCACCAGGGATGAGAACGAGAAGCTTGAGTACTACGAGA
AGTTCCAGATCATCGAGAACGTGTTCAAGCAAAAGAAGAAGCCTACCCTCAAGCAGATCGCTAAAGAGAT
CCTTGTTAACGAGGAAGATATCAAGGGATACAGGGTGACCTCTACCGGAAAGCCTGAGTTCACTAACCTC
AAGGTTTACCACGATATTAAGGATATTACCGCTAGAAAAGAGATTATTGAGAACGCTGAGCTTCTCGATC
AAATCGCTAAGATCCTTACCATCTACCAGTCATCTGAGGATATCCAAGAGGAATTGACCAACCTCAACTC
AGAGCTTACCCAAGAAGAGATCGAGCAGATCAGTAACTTGAAGGGTTACACCGGAACCCACAACCTCTCA
CTCAAGGCTATCAACCTCATCCTCGATGAGCTTTGGCACACCAACGATAACCAGATCGCAATCTTCAACA
GACTCAAGCTCGTGCCTAAGAAAGTGGATCTCTCTCAGCAGAAAGAGATTCCTACCACCCTCGTGGATGA
TTTCATCCTCTCACCTGTTGTGAAGAGATCTTTCATCCAGTCTATCAAGGTGATCAACGCTATTATCAAG
AAATACGGACTCCCTAACGATATCATCATCGAGTTGGCTAGGGAAAAGAACTCAAAGGATGCTCAAAAGA
TGATCAACGAGATGCAGAAGAGAAACAGGCAGACCAACGAGAGGATCGAAGAGATCATCAGGACCACCGG
AAAAGAGAACGCTAAGTACCTCATTGAGAAGATCAAGCTCCACGATATGCAAGAGGGAAAGTGCCTCTAC
TCTCTCGAGGCTATCCCTCTTGAGGATCTCCTTAACAACCCTTTCAACTACGAAGTGGATCACATCATCC
CTAGATCTGTGTCTTTCGATAACTCTTTCAACAACAAGGTGCTCGTGAAGCAAGAGGAAAACTCTAAGAA
GGGTAACAGGACCCCTTTCCAGTACCTCTCTTCATCTGATTCTAAGATCTCATACGAGACTTTCAAGAAG
CACATCCTCAACCTCGCTAAGGGAAAGGGTAGGATCTCTAAGACAAAGAAAGAGTACCTTCTCGAGGAAA
GGGATATCAACAGATTCTCTGTTCAGAAGGATTTCATCAACAGAAACCTTGTGGATACCAGGTACGCTAC
CAGGGGTCTTATGAACCTTCTCAGGTCTTACTTCAGGGTGAACAACCTTGATGTGAAGGTGAAGTCAATC
AACGGTGGATTCACCTCATTCCTTAGAAGAAAATGGAAGTTTAAGAAAGAGAGGAACAAGGGTTATAAGC
ACCACGCTGAGGATGCTCTCATTATCGCTAACGCAGATTTCATTTTCAAAGAGTGGAAGAAGTTGGATAA
GGCTAAAAAGGTGATGGAAAACCAGATGTTCGAGGAAAAGCAGGCTGAGTCTATGCCTGAGATCGAGACT
GAGCAAGAGTACAAAGAAATCTTCATCACCCCTCACCAGATCAAGCACATCAAAGATTTCAAGGATTACA
AGTACTCTCACAGAGTGGATAAGAAGCCAAACAGAGAGCTTATCAACGATACCCTCTACTCAACCAGAAA
GGATGATAAGGGAAACACCCTCATCGTGAACAATCTCAACGGACTCTACGATAAGGATAACGATAAGCTC
AAGAAGCTCATTAACAAGTCTCCAGAGAAGTTGCTCATGTACCACCACGATCCTCAGACCTACCAAAAGC
TCAAGCTCATCATGGAACAGTACGGTGATGAGAAGAACCCTCTCTACAAGTATTACGAGGAAACCGGTAA
CTACCTCACCAAGTACTCAAAAAAGGATAATGGACCTGTGATCAAGAAGATTAAGTACTACGGAAACAAG
CTCAACGCACACCTCGATATCACCGATGATTACCCTAACAGTAGAAACAAGGTGGTGAAGCTTTCACTCA
AGCCTTACAGGTTCGATGTGTACCTCGATAACGGTGTGTACAAGTTCGTGACCGTGAAGAACCTCGATGT
TATCAAAAAAGAAAACTACTATGAGGTTAACTCTAAGTGCTACGAGGAAGCTAAGAAGTTGAAGAAGATC
TCTAACCAGGCAGAGTTCATTGCTTCATTCTACAACAACGATCTTATCAAGATTAACGGTGAGCTTTACA
GGGTTATCGGAGTGAACAACGATTTGCTCAACAGGATCGAGGTGAACATGATTGATATCACCTACAGGGA
ATACCTCGAGAATATGAACGATAAGAGGCCTCCTAGAATCATCAAGACTATCGCTTCTAAGACCCAGAGT
ATCAAGAAGTACTCTACCGATATCCTCGGAAACCTCTACGAGGTTAAGTCAAAGAAGCACCCTCAGATCA
TTAAGAAGGGATCAAGGGCTGATCCTAAGAAGAAGAGGAAGGTTTGAGGCGCGCCGAGCTCCAGGCCTCC
CAGCTTTCGTCCGTATCATCGGTTTCGACAACGTTCGTCAAGTTCAATGCATCAGTTTCATTGCCCACAC
ACCAGAATCCTACTAAGTTTGAGTATTATGGCATTGGAAAAGCTGTTTTCTTCTATCATTTGTTCTGCTT
GTAATTTACTGTGTTCTTTCAGTTTTTGTTTTCGGACATCAAAATGCAAATGGATGGATAAGAGTTAATA
AATGATATGGTCCTTTTGTTCATTCTCAAATTATTATTATCTGTTGTTTTTACTTTAATGGGTTGAATTT
AAGTAAGAAAGGAACTAACAGTGTGATATTAAGGTGCAATGTTAGACATATAAAACAGTCTTTCACCTCT
CTTTGGTTATGTCTTGAATTGGTTTGTTTCTTCACTTATCTGTGTAATCAAGTTTACTATGAGTCTATGA
TCAAGTAATTATGCAATCAAGTTAAGTACAGTATAGGCTTGAGCTCCCTAGGCCTGTTATCCCTAACAAG
TTTGTACAAAAAAGCTGAACGAGAAACGTAAAATGATATAAATATCAATATATTAAATTAGATTTTGCAT
AAAAAACAGACTACATAATACTGTAAAACACAACATATCCAGTCACTATGGCGGCCGCATTAGGCACCCC
AGGCTTTACACTTTATGCTTCCGGCTCGTATAATGTGTGGATTTTGAGTTAGGATCCGTCGAGATTTTCA
GGAGCTAAGGAAGCTAAAATGGAGAAAAAAATCACTGGATATACCACCGTTGATATATCCCAATGGCATC
GTAAAGAACATTTTGAGGCATTTCAGTCAGTTGCTCAATGTACCTATAACCAGACCGTTCAGCTGGATAT
TACGGCCTTTTTAAAGACCGTAAAGAAAAATAAGCACAAGTTTTATCCGGCCTTTATTCACATTCTTGCC
CGCCTGATGAATGCTCATCCGGAATTCCGTATGGCAATGAAAGACGGTGAGCTGGTGATATGGGATAGTG
TTCACCCTTGTTACACCGTTTTCCATGAGCAAACTGAAACGTTTTCATCGCTCTGGAGTGAATACCACGA
CGATTTCCGGCAGTTTCTACACATATATTCGCAAGATGTGGCGTGTTACGGTGAAAACCTGGCCTATTTC
CCTAAAGGGTTTATTGAGAATATGTTTTTCGTCTCAGCCAATCCCTGGGTGAGTTTCACCAGTTTTGATT
TAAACGTGGCCAATATGGACAACTTCTTCGCCCCCGTTTTCACCATGGGCAAATATTATACGCAAGGCGA
CAAGGTGCTGATGCCGCTGGCGATTCAGGTTCATCATGCCGTTTGTGATGGCTTCCATGTCGGCAGAATG
CTTAATGAATTACAACAGTACTGCGATGAGTGGCAGGCGGGGCGTAATCTAGAGGATCCGGCTTACTAAA
AGCCAGATAACAGTATGCGTATTTGCGCGCTGATTTTTGCGGTATAAGAATATATACTGATATGTATACC
CGAAGTATGTCAAAAAGAGGTATGCTATGAAGCAGCGTATTACAGTGACAGTTGACAGCGACAGCTATCA
GTTGCTCAAGGCATATATGATGTCAATATCTCCGGTCTGGTAAGCACAACCATGCAGAATGAAGCCCGTC
GTCTGCGTGCCGAACGCTGGAAAGCGGAAAATCAGGAAGGGATGGCTGAGGTCGCCCGGTTTATTGAAAT
GAACGGCTCTTTTGCTGACGAGAACAGGGGCTGGTGAAATGCAGTTTAAGGTTTACACCTATAAAAGAGA
GAGCCGTTATCGTCTGTTTGTGGATGTACAGAGTGATATTATTGACACGCCCGGGCGACGGATGGTGATC
CCCCTGGCCAGTGCACGTCTGCTGTCAGATAAAGTCCCCCGTGAACTTTACCCGGTGGTGCATATCGGGG
ATGAAAGCTGGCGCATGATGACCACCGATATGGCCAGTGTGCCGGTCTCCGTTATCGGGGAAGAAGTGGC
TGATCTCAGCCACCGCGAAAATGACATCAAAAACGCCATTAACCTGATGTTCTGGGGAATATAAATGTCA
GGCTCCCTTATACACAGCCAGTCTGCAGGTCGACCATAGTGACTGGATATGTTGTGTTTTACAGTATTAT
GTAGTCTGTTTTTTATGCAAAATCTAATTTAATATATTGATATTTATATCATTTTACGTTTCTCGTTCAG
CTTTCTTGTACAAAGTGGTTCGATAATTCCGATCCAGCCTAGGCCCGGGCCTGAGGACGCGTCCATGGTT
AATTAAGACGTCCGGACCGACTAGTGGATCCTCTAGAGTCGACCTGCAGGCATGCAAGCTTCTTCAAGTG
TATGTAGGTATAGTAACATGAACAAGAACAGACTCAAGTACAAGATCGCATACGAAAATGGAAATGGCAA
TGTCACTTCCACATAATCAAACACGAATCCTCATATCAACAAGGCCTGAGATTCTAACTAGCTCATAACA
ACTTAGCCAATAGTTACTTGAGACTACCAAATGTATGTAGAACTAAAGACTAAGGGACAGAGAGTTCGTC
TAAACAGGTGAATCTAGTCGTTGTTATCTAATAAACAATTCAGCCCCAAATGCAGAACACACATAGAGCT
CTCTATTGATTCAAATTACGATCTGATACTGATAACGTCTAGATTTTTAGGGTTAAAGCAATCAATCACC
TGACGATTCAAGGTGGTTGGATCATGACGATTCCAGAAAACATCAAGCAAGCTCTCAAAGCTACACTCTT
TGGGATCATACTGAACTCTAACAACCTCGTTATGTCCCGTAGTGCCAGTACAGACATCCTCGTAACTCGG
ATTGTGCACGATGCCATGGCTATACCCAACCTCGGTCTTGGTCACACCAGGAACTCTCTGGTAAGCTAGC
TCCACTCCCCAGAAACAACCGGCGCCAAATTGCGCGAATTGCTGACCTGAAGACGGAACATCATCGTCGG
GTCCTTGGGCGATTGCGGCGGAAGATGGGTCAGCTTGGGCTTGAGGACGAGACCCGAATCCGAGTCTGTT
GAAAAGGTTGTTCATTGGGGATTTGTATACGGAGATTGGTCGTCGAGAGGTTTGAGGGAAAGGACAAATG
GGTTTGGCTCTGGAGAAAGAGAGTGCGGCTTTAGAGAGAGAATTGAGAGGTTTAGAGAGAGATGCGGCGG
CGATGAGCGGAGGAGAGACGACGAGGACCTGCATTATCAAAGCAGTGACGTGGTGAAATTTGGAACTTTT
AAGAGGCAGATAGATTTATTATTTGTATCCATTTTCTTCATTGTTCTAGAATGTCGCGGAACAAATTTTA
AAACTAAATCCTAAATTTTTCTAATTTTGTTGCCAATAGTGGATATGTGGGCCGTATAGAAGGAATCTAT
TGAAGGCCCAAACCCATACTGACGAGCCCAAAGGTTCGTTTTGCGTTTTATGTTTCGGTTCGATGCCAAC
GCCACATTCTGAGCTAGGCAAAAAACAAACGTGTCTTTGAATAGACTCCTCTCGTTAACACATGCAGCGG
CTGCATGGTGACGCCATTAACACGTGGCCTACAATTGCATGATGTCTCCATTGACACGTGACTTCTCGTC
TCCTTTCTTAATATATCTAACAAACACTCCTACCTCTTCCAAAATATATACACATCTTTTTGATCAATCT
CTCATTCAAAATCTCATTCTCTCTAGTAAACAAGAACAAAAAAATGGCGGATACAGCTAGAGGAACCCAT
CACGATATCATCGGCAGAGACCAGTACCCGATGATGGGCCGAGACCGAGACCAGTACCAGATGTCCGGAC
GAGGATCTGACTACTCCAAGTCTAGGCAGATTGCTAAAGCTGCAACTGCTGTCACAGCTGGTGGTTCCCT
CCTTGTTCTCTCCAGCCTTACCCTTGTTGGAACTGTCATAGCTTTGACTGTTGCAACACCTCTGCTCGTT
ATCTTCAGCCCAATCCTTGTCCCGGCTCTCATCACAGTTGCACTCCTCATCACCGGTTTTCTTTCCTCTG
GAGGGTTTGGCATTGCCGCTATAACCGTTTTCTCTTGGATTTACAAGTAAGCACACATTTATCATCTTAC
TTCATAATTTTGTGCAATATGTGCATGCATGTGTTGAGCCAGTAGCTTTGGATCAATTTTTTTGGTCGAA
TAACAAATGTAACAATAAGAAATTGCAAATTCTAGGGAACATTTGGTTAACTAAATACGAAATTTGACCT
AGCTAGCTTGAATGTGTCTGTGTATATCATCTATATAGGTAAAATGCTTGGTATGATACCTATTGATTGT
GAATAGGTACGCAACGGGAGAGCACCCACAGGGATCAGACAAGTTGGACAGTGCAAGGATGAAGTTGGGA
AGCAAAGCTCAGGATCTGAAAGACAGAGCTCAGTACTACGGACAGCAACATACTGGTGGGGAACATGACC
GTGACCGTACTCGTGGTGGCCAGCACACTACTATGGTGAGCAAGGGCGAGGAGCTGTTCACCGGGGTGGT
GCCCATCCTGGTCGAGCTGGACGGCGACGTAAACGGCCACAAGTTCAGCGTGTCCGGCGAGGGCGAGGGC
GATGCCACCTACGGCAAGCTGACCCTGAAGTTCATCTGCACCACCGGCAAGCTGCCCGTGCCCTGGCCCA
CCCTCGTGACCACCCTGACCTACGGCGTGCAGTGCTTCAGCCGCTACCCCGACCACATGAAGCAGCACGA
CTTCTTCAAGTCCGCCATGCCCGAAGGCTACGTCCAGGAGCGCACCATCTTCTTCAAGGACGACGGCAAC
TACAAGACCCGCGCCGAGGTGAAGTTCGAGGGCGACACCCTGGTGAACCGCATCGAGCTGAAGGGCATCG
ACTTCAAGGAGGACGGCAACATCCTGGGGCACAAGCTGGAGTACAACTACAACAGCCACAACGTCTATAT
CATGGCCGACAAGCAGAAGAACGGCATCAAGGTGAACTTCAAGATCCGCCACAACATCGAGGACGGCAGC
GTGCAGCTCGCCGACCACTACCAGCAGAACACCCCCATCGGCGACGGCCCCGTGCTGCTGCCCGACAACC
ACTACCTGAGCACCCAGTCCGCCCTGAGCAAAGACCCCAACGAGAAGCGCGATCACATGGTCCTGCTGGA
GTTCGTGACCGCCGCCGGGATCACTCTCGGCATGGACGAGCTGTACAAGTGATCTAGTAACATAGATGAA
CCGCGCGCGATAATTTATCCTAGTTTGCGCGCTATATTTTGTTTTCTATCGCGTATTAAATGTATAATTG
CGGGACTCTAATCATAAAAACCCATCTCATAAATAACGTCATGCATTACATGTTAATTATTACATGCTTA
ACGTAATTCAACAGAAATTATATGATAATCATCGCAAGACCGGCAACAGGATTCAATCTTAAGAAACTTT
ATTGCCAAATGTTTGAACGATGAAGCTTGGCACTGGCCGTCGTTTTACAACGTCGTGACTGGGAAAACCC
TGGCGTTACCCAACTTAATCGCCTTGCAGCACATCCCCCTTTCGCCAGCTGGCGTAATAGCGAAGAGGCC
CGCACCGATCGCCCTTCCCAACAGTTGCGCAGCCTGAATGGCGAATGAGCTTGAGCTTGGATCAGATTGT
CGTTTCCCGCCTTCAGTTTAAACTATCAGTGTTTGACAGGATATATTGGCGGGTAAACCTAAGAGAAAAG
AGCGTTTATTAGAATAATCGGATATTTAAAAGGGCGTGAAAAGGTTTATCCGTTCGTCCATTTGTATGTG
CATGCCAACCACAGGGTTCCCCTCGGGATCAAAGTACTTTAAAGTACTTTAAAGTACTTTAA
Features (pLannotate 1.2.2; 31 found; start..end, strand, type, name):
    226..627     +  CDS            Y4CG_SINFN (fragment): Protein inferred from homology: Swiss-Prot protein existence level 3. From Sinorhizobium fredii (strain NBRC 101917 / NGR234).
   1187..1816    +  CDS            pVS1 StaA: stability protein from the Pseudomonas plasmid pVS1 (Heeb et al., 2000)
   2245..3318    +  CDS            pVS1 RepA: replication protein from the Pseudomonas plasmid pVS1 (Heeb et al., 2000)
   3384..3578    +  rep_origin     pVS1 oriV: origin of replication for the Pseudomonas plasmid pVS1 (Heeb et al., 2000)
   3781..3820    +  CDS            rop (fragment): Rop protein, which maintains plasmids at low copy number; rop
   3922..4062    +  misc_feature   bom: basis of mobility region from pBR322
   4248..4836    -  rep_origin     ori: high-copy-number ColE1/pMB1/pBR322/pUC origin of replication
   5082..5869    -  CDS            SmR (fragment): aminoglycoside adenylyltransferase (Murphy, 1985); aadA; confers resistance to spectinomycin and streptomycin
   5880..5936    -  CDS            GmR (fragment): gentamycin acetyltransferase; aacC1; confers resistance to gentamycin
   6112..6135    -  promoter       Pc promoter (fragment): intI1 (promoter lies within the coding sequence); class 1 integron promoter
   6394..6418    +  misc_feature   LB T-DNA repeat: left border repeat from nopaline C58 T-DNA
   6494..6582    +  CDS            lacI (fragment): lac repressor; lacI; The lac repressor binds to the lac operator to inhibit transcription in E. coli. This inhibition can be relieved by adding lactose or isopropyl-β-D-thiogalactopyranoside (IPTG).
   6595..6616    +  protein_bind   CAP binding site: CAP binding activates transcription in the presence of cAMP. E. coli catabolite activator protein
   6631..6661    +  promoter       lac promoter: promoter for the E. coli lac operon
   6665..6687    +  protein_bind   lac operator (fragment): The lac repressor binds to the lac operator to inhibit transcription in E. coli. This inhibition can be relieved by adding lactose or isopropyl-β-D-thiogalactopyranoside (IPTG). lac repressor encoded by lacI
   8123..11281   +  CDS            cas9: CAS9_STAAU - Experimental evidence at protein level: Swiss-Prot protein existence level 1. CRISPR (clustered regularly interspaced short palindromic repeat) is an adaptive immune system that provides protection against mobile genetic elements (viruses, transposable elements and conjugative plasmids). CRISPR clusters contain spacers, sequences complementary to antecedent mobile elements, and target invading nucleic acids. CRISPR clusters are transcribed and processed into CRISPR RNA (crRNA). In type II CRISPR systems correct processing of pre-crRNA requires a trans- encoded small RNA (tracrRNA)
  11316..11423   +  CDS            RBCS1 (fragment): RBS1_SPIOL - Also known as RBCS. Experimental evidence at protein level: Swiss-Prot protein existence level 1. RuBisCO catalyzes two reactions: the carboxylation of D- ribulose 1,5-bisphosphate, the primary event in carbon dioxide fixation, as well as the oxidative fragmentation of the pentose substrate. Both reactions occur simultaneously and in competition at the same active site. Although the small subunit is not catalytic it is essential for maximal activity. From Spinacia oleracea (Spinach).
  11826..11950   +  protein_bind   attR1: mutant version of attR; recombination site for the Gateway® LR reaction LR Clonase™
  11975..12005   +  promoter       lac UV5 promoter: E. coli lac promoter with an "up" mutation
  12029..12058   +  promoter       cat promoter (fragment): promoter of the E. coli cat gene encoding chloramphenicol acetyltransferase
  12059..12739   +  CDS            CmR: chloramphenicol acetyltransferase confers resistance to chloramphenicol
  12896..13054   +  CDS            ccdA (fragment): CCDA_ECO57 - Also known as H, letA. Experimental evidence at protein level: Swiss-Prot protein existence level 1. Antitoxin component of a type II toxin-antitoxin (TA) system which inhibits the post-segregational killing (PSK) of plasmid-free cells, also referred to as a plasmid addiction system. Binds to and blocks the activity of CcdB; will also remove bound CcdB protein from the CcdB-GyrA complex by forming a CcdA-CcdB complex, a process termed rejuvenation. Functions as a transcriptional corepressor for the ccdAB operon, repression also requires CcdB (By similarity). From Escherichia coli
  13059..13364   +  CDS            ccdB: CcdB, a bacterial toxin that poisons DNA gyrase; ccdB; Plasmids containing the ccdB gene cannot be propagated in standard E. coli strains.
  13405..13529   -  protein_bind   attR2: mutant version of attR; recombination site for the Gateway® LR reaction LR Clonase™
  13606..13641   +  misc_feature   MCS (fragment): pUC18/19 multiple cloning site
  14000..14524   -  CDS            MSR4 (fragment): MSRA4_ARATH - Also known as PMSR, PMSR4. Experimental evidence at protein level: Swiss-Prot protein existence level 1. Catalyzes the reduction of methionine sulfoxide (MetSO) to methionine in proteins. Plays a protective role against oxidative stress by restoring activity to proteins that have been inactivated by methionine oxidation. Prevents the methionine sulfoxidation of the heat shock protein HSP21 and its subsequent inactivation. MSRA family specifically reduces the MetSO S-enantiomer. From Arabidopsis thaliana (Mouse-ear cress).
  15066..15782   +  CDS            OLEO2_BRANA: Experimental evidence at protein level: Swiss-Prot protein existence level 1. May have a structural role to stabilize the lipid body during desiccation of the seed by preventing coalescence of the oil. Probably interacts with both lipid and phospholipid moieties of lipid bodies. May also provide recognition signals for specific lipase anchorage in lipolysis during seedling growth. From Brassica napus (Rape).
  15783..16499   +  CDS            EGFP: EGFP is a basic (constitutively fluorescent) green fluorescent protein published in 1996, derived from Aequorea victoria. It is reported to be a rapidly-maturing weak dimer with moderate acid sensitivity.
  16501..16751   -  terminator     NOS terminator: nopaline synthase terminator and poly(A) signal
  16761..16915   +  CDS            lacZα (fragment): LacZα fragment of β-galactosidase; lacZ fragment
  16974..16998   +  misc_feature   RB T-DNA repeat: right border repeat from nopaline C58 T-DNA
