[The description below was written by a language model from this plasmid's Addgene catalogue record and pLannotate feature annotations shown in this document.]
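Description:
pRU322 is a 17.1 kb binary T-DNA vector built on the pDe-CAS9 backbone. It serves as the final Gateway destination plasmid in a system for producing CRISPR/Cas9 mutants in Arabidopsis. Outside the T-DNA borders it carries the pVS1 replication and stability functions (RepA, StaA, oriV), which are commonly used for maintenance in Agrobacterium. It also has a high-copy ColE1/pBR322-type origin with a bom site for E. coli. Bacterial selection is by spectinomycin (aadA) and by chloramphenicol, the latter encoded within the Gateway cassette. Because the cassette also contains the gyrase toxin gene ccdB, the unrecombined plasmid must be propagated in a ccdB-tolerant strain.

Three modules lie between the nopaline-type left and right borders. The first is a Staphylococcus aureus Cas9 coding sequence, recorded as pEC1.2::asCas9. The catalogue entry names the EC1.2 promoter, generally known as egg-cell specific, but the feature table does not annotate it. A short rbcS-like match follows the Cas9 gene and probably reflects a terminator region, although it is not labelled as such. The second module is an attR1–CmR–ccdB–attR2 cassette. A single LR reaction replaces it with the contents of an entry clone, presumably guide RNA expression units given the multiplex assembly described in the associated publication. Loss of ccdB then allows counter-selection of recombinants. The third module is the FastGreen marker, an oleosin–EGFP fusion with an adjacent NOS terminator. It makes transformed seeds green-fluorescent, so T-DNA-carrying seeds can be picked, and Cas9-free segregants can be identified later, without antibiotic or herbicide selection in plants. The promoter driving this fusion is not annotated.
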