Addgene plasmid #167683: pRU322
Purpose: Final destination vector for single Gateway LR reaction
Depositing lab: Niko Geldner. Depositing organization: Universite de Lausanne (UNIL). Publication: Combined fluorescent seed selection and multiplex CRISPR/Cas9 assembly for fast generation of multiple Arabidopsis mutants. Ursache R, Fujita S, Denervaud Tendon V, Geldner N. Plant Methods. 2021 Oct 30;17(1):111. doi: 10.1186/s13007-021-00811-9. PubMed 34717688.
Backbone
  Vector backbone: pDe-CAS9
  Vector type: CRISPR
  Selectable markers: FastGreen seed selection
Growth in bacteria
  Bacterial resistance: Chloramphenicol and Spectinomycin, 25 & 50 μg/mL
  Growth temperature: 37°C
  Growth strain: ccdB Survival
  Copy number: High Copy
Gene/Insert
  Gene/Insert name: pEC1.2::asCas9
  Species: Staphylococcus aureus
  Cloning method: Gateway Cloning
  Sequencing primers: 5′ gcggataacaatttcacacaggaaacag; 3′ gcttgcatgcctgcaggtcgactct
Terms and licenses: Academic/Nonprofit Terms; Industry Terms: Not Available to Industry
Depositor comments: In addition to Cas9 cassette, attR1-attR2 Gateway recombination sites together with ccdB cassette are present. Please visit https://www.biorxiv.org/content/10.1101/2021.05.20.444986v1 for bioRxiv preprint.
How to cite: pRU322 was a gift from Niko Geldner (Addgene plasmid # 167683 ; http://n2t.net/addgene:167683 ; RRID:Addgene_167683)
